Addgene plasmid #71792: p306-BrdU-Inc
Purpose: BrdU-incorporating plasmid with selectable marker URA3
Depositing lab: Oscar Aparicio. Depositing organization: University of Southern California. Publication: New vectors for simplified construction of BrdU-Incorporating strains of Saccharomyces cerevisiae. Viggiani CJ, Aparicio OM. Yeast. 2006 Oct-Nov;23(14-15):1045-51. 10.1002/yea.1406 PubMed 17083135.
Backbone
  Vector backbone: pRS306
  Backbone size w/o insert (bp): 4381
  Total vector size (bp): 10302
  Vector type: Yeast Expression
  Selectable markers: URA3
Growth in bacteria
  Bacterial resistance: Ampicillin, 100 μg/mL
  Growth temperature: 37°C
  Growth strain: DH5alpha
  Copy number: High Copy
Gene/Insert 1
  Gene/Insert name: Thymidine Kinase
  Species: Herpers Simplex Virus
  Insert size (bp): 2100
  GenBank ID: J02224.1
  Promoter: GPD
  Cloning method: Unknown
  Sequencing primers: 5′ cgccagggttttcccagtcacgac
Gene/Insert 2
  Gene/Insert name: ENT1
  Species: H. sapiens (human)
  Insert size (bp): 1300
  GenBank ID: AF079117.1
  Entrez Gene: SLC29A1 (a.k.a. AUG, ENT1, hENT1)
  Promoter: ADH1
  Cloning method: Restriction Enzyme; 5′ cloning site SalI (not destroyed); 3′ cloning site ClaI (not destroyed)
  Sequencing primers: 5′ agcggataacaatttcacacagg
Resource information
  A portion of this plasmid was derived from a plasmid made by: HSV-TK from E. Schwob hENT1 from C. Cass
Terms and licenses: Academic/Nonprofit Terms; Industry Terms: Not Available to Industry
How to cite: p306-BrdU-Inc was a gift from Oscar Aparicio (Addgene plasmid # 71792 ; http://n2t.net/addgene:71792 ; RRID:Addgene_71792)
