[The description below was written by a language model from this plasmid's Addgene catalogue record and pLannotate feature annotations shown in this document.]
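Description:
p306-BrdU-Inc is a yeast expression plasmid built on pRS306, an integrating-type Saccharomyces cerevisiae shuttle vector. The feature table shows no yeast replication origin or centromere, so stable maintenance in yeast depends on chromosomal integration. Transformants are selected through the URA3 marker, which is expressed from its own promoter and can also be counterselected with 5-FOA. In E. coli the plasmid is propagated at high copy from a ColE1/pUC-type origin under ampicillin selection (AmpR). The pBluescript-derived backbone also contributes an f1 origin, lacZα and lac promoter remnants, and T7 and T3 promoters flanking the cloning region. The catalogue gives a total size of about 10.3 kb, and the deposited full sequence is 10,264 nt.

The payload is two divergently oriented expression cassettes that together allow budding yeast to take up and incorporate the thymidine analogue BrdU. One cassette places herpes simplex virus thymidine kinase under the strong constitutive GPD (TDH3/GAP) promoter. It is followed by the native HSV TK polyadenylation signal and some flanking viral sequence, including a fragment of the glycoprotein H gene that was evidently carried along with the TK fragment. The other cassette, on the opposite strand, expresses the human equilibrative nucleoside transporter ENT1 (SLC29A1) from the yeast ADH1 promoter and was cloned between SalI and ClaI sites. Budding yeast naturally lacks thymidine kinase and takes up nucleosides poorly. ENT1 imports BrdU and TK phosphorylates it, so the analogue can enter the nucleotide pool and be incorporated into replicating DNA. The plasmid is intended for simplified, single-step construction of BrdU-incorporating yeast strains with URA3 as the selectable marker. Such strains are typically used to label and track newly synthesised DNA in replication studies.
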