Features (pLannotate 1.2.2; 27 found; start..end, strand, type, name):
    137..186     +  misc_feature   bom (fragment): basis of mobility region from pBR322
    196..411     +  promoter       URA3 promoter: S. cerevisiae URA3
    412..1215    +  CDS            URA3: orotidine-5'-phosphate decarboxylase, required for uracil biosynthesis; S. cerevisiae URA3; yeast auxotrophic marker, counterselectable with 5-fluoroorotic acid (5-FOA)
   1294..1345    +  misc_feature   bom (fragment): basis of mobility region from pBR322
   1346..1801    -  rep_origin     f1 ori (sequence partly withheld): f1 bacteriophage origin of replication; arrow indicates direction of (+) strand synthesis
   1809..1966    -  CDS            lacZα (fragment): LacZα fragment of β-galactosidase; lacZ fragment
   1969..1987    +  promoter       T7 promoter: promoter for bacteriophage T7 RNA polymerase
   1996..2019    +  misc_feature   MCS (fragment): pBluescript multiple cloning site
   2029..3396    -  CDS            SLC29A1 (sequence withheld): S29A1_HUMAN - Also known as ENT1. Experimental evidence at protein level: Swiss-Prot protein existence level 1. Mediates both influx and efflux of nucleosides across the membrane (equilibrative transporter). It is sensitive (ES) to low concentrations of the inhibitor nitrobenzylmercaptopurine riboside (NBMPR) and is sodium-independent. It has a higher affinity for adenosine. Inhibited by dipyridamole and dilazep (anticancer chemotherapeutics drugs). From Homo sapiens (Human).
   3398..3439    +  misc_feature   MCS (fragment): pBluescript multiple cloning site
   3466..3862    -  promoter       ADH1 promoter: S. cerevisiae ADH1; promoter for alcohol dehydrogenase 1
   4533..4871    -  CDS            YO085_YEAST: Protein predicted: Swiss-Prot protein existence level 4. From Saccharomyces cerevisiae (strain ATCC 204508 / S288c) (Baker's yeast).
   4957..5023    +  misc_feature   MCS (fragment): pBluescript multiple cloning site
   5028..5052    +  promoter       tet promoter (fragment): E. coli promoter for tetracycline efflux protein gene
   5071..5714    +  promoter       GAP promoter: S. cerevisiae TDH3; promoter for glyceraldehyde-3-phosphate dehydrogenase
   5733..6863    +  CDS            HSV TK: herpes simplex virus thymidine kinase confers sensitivity to nucleoside analogs such as acyclovir or ganciclovir
   6905..6953    +  polyA_signal   HSV TK poly(A) signal: herpes simplex virus thymidine kinase polyadenylation signal (Cole and Stacy, 1985)
   7153..7965    +  CDS            gH (fragment): GH_HHV11 - Experimental evidence at protein level: Swiss-Prot protein existence level 1. The heterodimer glycoprotein H-glycoprotein L is required for the fusion of viral and plasma membranes leading to virus entry into the host cell. Following initial binding to host receptor, membrane fusion is mediated by the fusion machinery composed of gB and the heterodimer gH/gL. May also be involved in the fusion between the virion envelope and the outer nuclear membrane during virion morphogenesis. From Human herpesvirus 1 (strain 17) (HHV-1) (Human herpes simplex virus 1).
   8004..8022    -  promoter       T3 promoter: promoter for bacteriophage T3 RNA polymerase
   8067..8083    -  protein_bind   lac operator: The lac repressor binds to the lac operator to inhibit transcription in E. coli. This inhibition can be relieved by adding lactose or isopropyl-β-D-thiogalactopyranoside (IPTG). lac repressor encoded by lacI
   8091..8121    -  promoter       lac promoter: promoter for the E. coli lac operon
   8136..8157    -  protein_bind   CAP binding site: CAP binding activates transcription in the presence of cAMP. E. coli catabolite activator protein
   8170..8262    -  CDS            lacI (fragment): lac repressor; lacI; The lac repressor binds to the lac operator to inhibit transcription in E. coli. This inhibition can be relieved by adding lactose or isopropyl-β-D-thiogalactopyranoside (IPTG).
   8445..9033    -  rep_origin     ori: high-copy-number ColE1/pMB1/pBR322/pUC origin of replication
   9204..10064   -  CDS            AmpR: β-lactamase; bla; confers resistance to ampicillin, carbenicillin, and related antibiotics
  10065..10169   -  promoter       AmpR promoter: bla
  10264..35      +  CDS            rop (fragment) (across the origin): Rop protein, which maintains plasmids at low copy number; rop
>Addgene plasmid #71792 | p306-BrdU-Inc | depositor full sequence | sequence record 137612 | p306-BrdU-Inc sequence 10264 bps
TCGCGCGTTTCGGTGATGACGGTGAAAACCTCTGACACATGCAGCTCCCGGAGACGGTCACAGCTTGTCT
GTAAGCGGATGCCGGGAGCAGACAAGCCCGTCAGGGCGCGTCAGCGGGTGTTGGCGGGTGTCGGGGCTGG
CTTAACTATGCGGCATCAGAGCAGATTGTACTGAGAGTGCACCATACCACACCTTTTCAATTCATCATTT
TTTTTTTATTCTTTTTTTTGATTTCGGTTTCCTTGAAATTTTTTTGATTCGGTAATCTCCGAACAGAAGG
AAGAACGAAGGAAGGAGCACAGACTTAGATTGGTATATATACGCATATGTAGTGTTGAAGAAACATGAAA
TTGCCCAGTATTCTTAACCCAACTGCACAGAACAAAAACCTGCAGGAAACGAAGATAAATCATGTCGAAA
GCTACATATAAGGAACGTGCTGCTACTCATCCTAGTCCTGTTGCTGCCAAGCTATTTAATATCATGCACG
AAAAGCAAACAAACTTGTGTGCTTCATTGGATGTTCGTACCACCAAGGAATTACTGGAGTTAGTTGAAGC
ATTAGGTCCCAAAATTTGTTTACTAAAAACACATGTGGATATCTTGACTGATTTTTCCATGGAGGGCACA
GTTAAGCCGCTAAAGGCATTATCCGCCAAGTACAATTTTTTACTCTTCGAAGACAGAAAATTTGCTGACA
TTGGTAATACAGTCAAATTGCAGTACTCTGCGGGTGTATACAGAATAGCAGAATGGGCAGACATTACGAA
TGCACACGGTGTGGTGGGCCCAGGTATTGTTAGCGGTTTGAAGCAGGCGGCAGAAGAAGTAACAAAGGAA
CCTAGAGGCCTTTTGATGTTAGCAGAATTGTCATGCAAGGGCTCCCTATCTACTGGAGAATATACTAAGG
GTACTGTTGACATTGCGAAGAGCGACAAAGATTTTGTTATCGGCTTTATTGCTCAAAGAGACATGGGTGG
AAGAGATGAAGGTTACGATTGGTTGATTATGACACCCGGTGTGGGTTTAGATGACAAGGGAGACGCATTG
GGTCAACAGTATAGAACCGTGGATGATGTGGTCTCTACAGGATCTGACATTATTATTGTTGGAAGAGGAC
TATTTGCAAAGGGAAGGGATGCTAAGGTAGAGGGTGAACGTTACAGAAAAGCAGGCTGGGAAGCATATTT
GAGAAGATGCGGCCAGCAAAACTAAAAAACTGTATTATAAGTAAATGCATGTATACTAAACTCACAAATT
AGAGCTTCAATTTAATTATATCAGTTATTACCCTATGCGGTGTGAAATACCGCACAGATGCGTAAGGAGA
AAATACCGCATCAGGAAATTGTAAACGTTAATATTTTGTTAAAATTCGCGTTAAATTTTTGTTAAATCAG
CTCATTTTTTAACCAATAGGCCGAAATCGGCAAAATCCCTTATAAATCAAAAGAATAGACCGAGATAGGG
T
[37 nt withheld, positions 1472-1508]
AAAGAACGTGGACTCCAACGTCAAAGG
[49 nt withheld, positions 1536-1584]
T
[91 nt withheld, positions 1586-1676]
G
[124 nt withheld, positions 1678-1801]
CGCGCCATTCGCCATTCAGGCTGCGCAACTGTTGGGAAGGGCGATCGGTGCGGGCCTCTTCGCTATTACG
CCAGCTGGCGAAAGGGGGATGTGCTGCAAGGCGATTAAGTTGGGTAACGCCAGGGTTTTCCCAGTCACGA
CGTTGTAAAACGACGGCCAGTGAATTGTAATACGACTCACTATAGGGCGAATTGGAGCTCCACCGCGGTG
GCGGCCGCCTCGAGTCA
[1368 nt withheld, positions 2029-3396]
AGATCCCCCGGGCTGCAGGAATTCGATATCAAGCTTATCGATAAGCTTGATATCGAATTCCGAGCTTGGA
GTTGATTGTATGCTTGGTATAGCTTGAAATATTGTGCAGAAAAAGAAACAAGGAAGAAAGGGAACGAGAA
CAATGACGAGGAAACAAAAGATTAATAATTGCAGGTCTATTTATACTTGATAGCAAGACAGCAAACTTTT
TTTTATTTCAAATTCAAGTAACTGGAAGGAAGGCCGTATACCGTTGCTCATTAGAGAGTAGTGTGCGTGA
ATGAAGGAAGGAAAAAGTTTCGTGTGCTTCGAGATACCCCTCATCAGCTCTGGAACAACGACATCTGTTG
GTGCTGTCTTTGTCGTTAATTTTTTCCTTTAGTGTCTTCCATCATTTTTTTGTCATTGCGGATATGGTGA
GACAACAACGGGGGAGAGAGAAAAGAAAAAAAAAGAAAAGAAGTTGCATGCGCCTATTATTACTTCAATA
GATGGCAAATGGAAAAAGGGTAGTGAAACTTCGATATGATGATGGCTATCAAGTCTAGGGCTACAGTATT
AGTTCGTTATGTACCACCATCAATGAGGCAGTGTAATTGGTGTAGTCTTTGTTTAGCCCATTATGTCTTG
CTGGGATCTGTTCTATGATATCTCCCCTCCGCCACCTACATGTTAGGGAGACCACCGAAGGTATTATAGG
AATCCCCGATGTTGGGTTTTGGTTGCCAGAAAAGAGGAAGTCCATATTGTACACCCGGAAACAACAAAAG
GATATCCGAAATATTCCACGGTTTAGAAAAAAATCGGAAAAGAGCGCGGAGGGGTGTTACCCCCCTTCTC
TACTAGCATTGGACTTTAATTAATATATGTGCTTAGAGAAGTGTAAAGTTCCCTTCCATATTGTAACATA
ATAAAGTGCACACCCAAATGAATTGAAAGCGTACTCAAACAGACAACCATTTCCAGTGTTGTATGTACCT
GTCTATTTATACTGGTAGCAACCCTATTGCTGTTTCCTCTTCAAAGTACTCTAGCGGTTATGCGCGTCTC
ACCTTCAAGGTCATGGTCGCTCTATTGTTCGCACCACCGGCAAACTCGCGTCTCGCAAGTCTTGGCTCAT
TCTTCTAGTATACTCATGTTGCAAATGCACTCAGGTTCTTTCGGCAACTTAAATAATGACACCAGTTGTC
GTGGTCGTCATCATCGCAACCCCAACCGGCATTCTTATTGCTTCTCCAATCTCGCCCCTTAGCGCAGGGT
AAACCTTGGAAAATGCAGGCGCAAAAAACTCCGCCGGGCACAGCCTCACGCCCAGCGTTATCGCCGGGCC
GGCAAGAGCGCGGGTCCGCCACAGAGTCAGCATGATTGTGCAATTGCGTAAACTCGTTTTTTCGGCGCCG
CAAAGCCAAATACATCATATCAACACTTTTCACTTTATTTTTCGTTCGACCCTTATATTTGTCTTTTGCC
TTCATGCTCCTTGATTTCCTATTTCATTTACCATCATTTCTTCGATCCCCCTCATCGTGATGTAGTCAAC
CCTCTTCTTGTTTTAGGATCCTCTAGAACTAGTGGATCCCCCGGGCTGCAGGAATTCGATATCAAGCTTA
TCGATACCGTCGACCTCATGTTTGACAGCTTATCATCGATAAGCTTGGCTGCAGGTCGAGTTTATCATTA
TCAATACTGCCATTTCAAAGAATACGTAAATAATTAATAGTAGTGATTTTCCTAACTTTATTTAGTCAAA
AAATTAGCCTTTTAATTCTGCTGTAACCCGTACATGCCCAAAATAGGGGGCGGGTTACACAGAATATATA
ACATCGTAGGTGTCTGGGTGAACAGTTTATTCCTGGCATCCACTAAATATAATGGAGCCCGCTTTTTAAG
CTGGCATCCAGAAAAAAAAAGAATCCCAGCACCAAAATATTGTTTTCTTCACCAACCATCAGTTCATAGG
TCCATTCTCTTAGCGCAACTACAGAGAACAGGGGCACAAACAGGCAAAAAACGGGCACAACCTCAATGGA
GTGATGCAACCTGCCTGGAGTAAATGATGACACAAGGCAATTGACCCACGCATGTATCTATCTCATTTTC
TTACACCTTCTATTACCTTCTGCTCTCTCTGATTTGGAAAAAGCTGAAAAAAAAGGTTGAAACCAGTTCC
CTGAAATTATTCCCCTACTTGACTAATAAGTATATAAAGACGGTAGGTATTGATTGTAATTCTGTAAATC
TATTTCTTAAACTTCTTAAATTCTACTTTTATAGTTAGTCTTTTTTTTAGTTTTAAAACACCAAGAACTT
AGTTTCGACGGATCCGCGAATTCACCATGGCTTCGTACCCCTGCCATCAACACGCGTCTGCGTTCGACCA
GGCTGCGCGTTCTCGCGGCCATAGCAACCGACGTACGGCGTTGCGCCCTCGCCGGCAGCAAGAAGCCACG
GAAGTCCGCCTGGAGCGGAAAATGCCCACGCTACTGCGGGTTTATATAGACGGTCCTCACGGGATGGGGA
AAACCACCACCACGCAACTGCTGGTGGCCCTGGGTTCGCGCGACGATATCGTCTACGTACCCGAGCCGAT
GACTTACTGGCAGGTGCTGGGGGCTTCCGAGACAATCGCGAACATCTACACCACACAACACCGCCTCGAC
CAGGGTGAGATATCGGCCGGGGACGCGGCGGTGGTAATGACAAGCGCCCAGATAACAATGGGCATGCCTT
ATGCCGTGACCGACGCCGTTCTGGCTCCTCATGTCGGGGGGGAGGCTGGGAGTTCACATGCCCCGCCCCC
GGCCCTCACCCTCATCTTCGACCGCCATCCCATCGCCGCCCTCCTGTGCTACCCGGCCGCGCGATACCTT
ATGGGCAGCATGACCCCCCAGGCCGTGCTGGCGTTCGTGGCCCTCATCCCGCCGACCTTGCCCGGCACAA
ACATCGTGTTGGGGGCCCTTCCGGAGGACAGACACATCGACCGCCTGGCCAAACGCCAGCGCCCCGGCGA
GCGGCTTGACCTGGCTATGCTGGCCGCGATTCGCCGCGTTTACGGGCTGCTTGCCAATACGGTGCGGTAT
CTGCAGGGCGGCGGGTCGTGGTGGGAGGATTGGGGACAGCTTTCGGGGACGGCCGTGCCGCCCCAGGGTG
CCGAGCCCCAGAGCAACGCGGGCCCACGACCCCATATCGGGGACACGTTATTTACCCTGTTTCGGGCCCC
CGAGTTGCTGGCCCCCAACGGCGACCTGTATAACGTGTTTGCCTGGGCCTTGGACGTCTTGGCCAAACGC
CTCCGTCCCATGCACGTCTTTATCCTGGATTACGACCAATCGCCCGCCGGCTGCCGGGACGCCCTGCTGC
AACTTACCTCCGGGATGGTCCAGACCCACGTCACCACCCCAGGCTCCATACCGACGATCTGCGACCTGGC
GCGCACGTTTGCCCGGGAGATGGGGGAGGCTAACTGAAACACGGAAGGAGACAATACCGGAAGGAACCCG
CGCTATGACGGCAATAAAAAGACAGAATAAAACGCACGGGTGTTGGGTCGTTTGTTCATAAACGCGGGGT
TCGGTCCCAGGGCTGGCACTCTGTCGATACCCCACCGAGACCCCATTGGGGCCAATACGCCCGCGTTTCT
TCCTTTTCCCCACCCCAACCCCCAAGTTCGGGTGAAGGCCCAGGGCTCGCAGCCAACGTCGGGGCGGCAA
GCCCTGCCATAGCCACGGGCCCCGTGGGTTAGGGACGGGGTCCCCCATGGGGAATGGTTTATGGTTCGTG
GGGGTTATTCTTTTGGGCGTTGCGTGGGGTCAGGTCCACGACTGGACTGAGCAGACAGACCCATGGTTTT
TGGATGGCCTGGGCATGGACCGCATGTACTGGCGCGACACGAACACCGGGCGTCTGTGGCTGCCAAACAC
CCCCGACCCCCAAAAACCACCGCGCGGATTTCTGGCGCCGCCGGACGAACTAAACCTGACTACGGCATCT
CTGCCCCTTCTTCGCTGGTACGAGGAGCGCTTTTGTTTTGTATTGGTCACCACGGCCGAGTTTCCGCGGG
ACCCCGGCCAGCTGCTTTACATCTCGAAGACCTACCTACTCGGCCGGCCCCCGAACGCGAGCCTGCCCGC
CCCCATCACGGTCGAGCCGACCGCCCAGCCTCCCCCCGCGGTCGCCCCCCTTAAGGGTCTCTTGCACAAT
CCAACCGCCTCCGTGTTGCTGCGTTCCCGGGCCTGGGTAACGTTTTCGGCCGTCCCTGACCCCGAGGCCC
TGACGTTCCCGCGGGGAGACAACGTGGCGACGGCGAGCCACCCGAGCGGGCCGCGTGATACACCGCCCCC
CCGACCGCCGGTTGGGGCCCGGCGGCACCCGACGACGGAGCTGGACATCACGCACCTGCACAACGCGTCC
ACGACCTGGTTGGCCACCCGGGGCCTGTTGAGATCCCCAGGTAGGTACGTGTATTTCTCCCCGTCGGCCT
CGACGTGGCCCGTGGGCATCTGGACGACGGGGGAGCTGGTGCTCGGGTGCGATGCCGCGCTGGTGCGCGC
GCGCTACGGGCGGGAATTCGCGGATCCACTAGATCCCCGGGTACCCAGCTTTTGTTCCCTTTAGTGAGGG
TTAATTCCGAGCTTGGCGTAATCATGGTCATAGCTGTTTCCTGTGTGAAATTGTTATCCGCTCACAATTC
CACACAACATACGAGCCGGAAGCATAAAGTGTAAAGCCTGGGGTGCCTAATGAGTGAGGTAACTCACATT
AATTGCGTTGCGCTCACTGCCCGCTTTCCAGTCGGGAAACCTGTCGTGCCAGCTGCATTAATGAATCGGC
CAACGCGCGGGGAGAGGCGGTTTGCGTATTGGGCGCTCTTCCGCTTCCTCGCTCACTGACTCGCTGCGCT
CGGTCGTTCGGCTGCGGCGAGCGGTATCAGCTCACTCAAAGGCGGTAATACGGTTATCCACAGAATCAGG
GGATAACGCAGGAAAGAACATGTGAGCAAAAGGCCAGCAAAAGGCCAGGAACCGTAAAAAGGCCGCGTTG
CTGGCGTTTTTCCATAGGCTCCGCCCCCCTGACGAGCATCACAAAAATCGACGCTCAAGTCAGAGGTGGC
GAAACCCGACAGGACTATAAAGATACCAGGCGTTTCCCCCTGGAAGCTCCCTCGTGCGCTCTCCTGTTCC
GACCCTGCCGCTTACCGGATACCTGTCCGCCTTTCTCCCTTCGGGAAGCGTGGCGCTTTCTCATAGCTCA
CGCTGTAGGTATCTCAGTTCGGTGTAGGTCGTTCGCTCCAAGCTGGGCTGTGTGCACGAACCCCCCGTTC
AGCCCGACCGCTGCGCCTTATCCGGTAACTATCGTCTTGAGTCCAACCCGGTAAGACACGACTTATCGCC
ACTGGCAGCAGCCACTGGTAACAGGATTAGCAGAGCGAGGTATGTAGGCGGTGCTACAGAGTTCTTGAAG
TGGTGGCCTAACTACGGCTACACTAGAAGGACAGTATTTGGTATCTGCGCTCTGCTGAAGCCAGTTACCT
TCGGAAAAAGAGTTGGTAGCTCTTGATCCGGCAAACAAACCACCGCTGGTAGCGGTGGTTTTTTTGTTTG
CAAGCAGCAGATTACGCGCAGAAAAAAAGGATCTCAAGAAGATCCTTTGATCTTTTCTACGGGGTCTGAC
GCTCAGTGGAACGAAAACTCACGTTAAGGGATTTTGGTCATGAGATTATCAAAAAGGATCTTCACCTAGA
TCCTTTTAAATTAAAAATGAAGTTTTAAATCAATCTAAAGTATATATGAGTAAACTTGGTCTGACAGTTA
CCAATGCTTAATCAGTGAGGCACCTATCTCAGCGATCTGTCTATTTCGTTCATCCATAGTTGCCTGACTC
CCCGTCGTGTAGATAACTACGATACGGGAGGGCTTACCATCTGGCCCCAGTGCTGCAATGATACCGCGAG
ACCCACGCTCACCGGCTCCAGATTTATCAGCAATAAACCAGCCAGCCGGAAGGGCCGAGCGCAGAAGTGG
TCCTGCAACTTTATCCGCCTCCATCCAGTCTATTAATTGTTGCCGGGAAGCTAGAGTAAGTAGTTCGCCA
GTTAATAGTTTGCGCAACGTTGTTGCCATTGCTACAGGCATCGTGGTGTCACGCTCGTCGTTTGGTATGG
CTTCATTCAGCTCCGGTTCCCAACGATCAAGGCGAGTTACATGATCCCCCATGTTGTGCAAAAAAGCGGT
TAGCTCCTTCGGTCCTCCGATCGTTGTCAGAAGTAAGTTGGCCGCAGTGTTATCACTCATGGTTATGGCA
GCACTGCATAATTCTCTTACTGTCATGCCATCCGTAAGATGCTTTTCTGTGACTGGTGAGTACTCAACCA
AGTCATTCTGAGAATAGTGTATGCGGCGACCGAGTTGCTCTTGCCCGGCGTCAATACGGGATAATACCGC
GCCACATAGCAGAACTTTAAAAGTGCTCATCATTGGAAAACGTTCTTCGGGGCGAAAACTCTCAAGGATC
TTACCGCTGTTGAGATCCAGTTCGATGTAACCCACTCGTGCACCCAACTGATCTTCAGCATCTTTTACTT
TCACCAGCGTTTCTGGGTGAGCAAAAACAGGAAGGCAAAATGCCGCAAAAAAGGGAATAAGGGCGACACG
GAAATGTTGAATACTCATACTCTTCCTTTTTCAATATTATTGAAGCATTTATCAGGGTTATTGTCTCATG
AGCGGATACATATTTGAATGTATTTAGAAAAATAAACAAATAGGGGTTCCGCGCACATTTCCCCGAAAAG
TGCCACCTGACGTCTAAGAAACCATTATTATCATGACATTAACCTATAAAAATAGGCGTATCACGAGGCC
CTTTCGTC
