>Addgene plasmid #71792 | p306-BrdU-Inc | addgene partial sequence | sequence record 136637 | GPDpro-F 5'-CGGTAGGTATTGATTGTAATTCTG-3'
AACTTCTTAAATTCTACTTTTATAGTTAGTCTTTTTTTTAGTTTTAAAACACCAAGAACTTAGTTTCGAC
GGATCCGCGAATTCACCATGGCTTCGTACCCCTGCCATCAACACGCGTCTGCGTTCGACCAGGCTGCGCG
TTCTCGCGGCCATAGCAACCGACGTACGGCGTTGCGCCCTCGCCGGCAGCAAGAAGCCACGGAAGTCCGC
CTGGAGCGGAAAATGCCCACGCTACTGCGGGTTTATATAGACGGTCCTCACGGGATGGGGAAAACCACCA
CCACGCAACTGCTGGTGGCCCTGGGTTCGCGCGACGATATCGTCTACGTACCCGAGCCGATGACTTACTG
GCAGGTGCTGGGGGCTTCCGAGACAATCGCGAACATCTACACCACACAACACCGCCTCGACCAGGGTGAG
ATATCGGCCGGGGACGCGGCGGTGGTAATGACAAGCGCCCAGATAACAATGGGCATGCCTTATGCCGTGA
CCGACGCCGTTCTGGCTCCTCATGTCGGGGGGGAGGCTGGGAGTTCACATGCCCCGCCCCCGGCCCTCAC
CCTCATCTTCGACCGCCATCCCATCGCCGCCCTCCTGTGCTACCCGGCCGCGCGATACCTTATGGGCAGC
ATGACCCCCCAGGCCGTGCTGGCGTTCGTGGCCCTCATCCCGCCGACCTTGCCCGGCACAAACATCGTGT
TGGGGGCCCTTCCGGAGGACAGACACATCGACCGCCTGGCCAAACGCCAGCGCCCCGGCGAGCGGCTTGA
CCTGGCTATGCTGGCCGCGATTCGCCGCGTTTACGGGCTGCTTGCCAATACGGTGCGGTATCTGCAGGGC
GGCGGGTCGTGGTGGGAGGATTGGGGACAGCTTTCGGGGACGGCCGTGCCGCCCCAGGGTGCCGAGCCCC
AGAGCAACGCGGGCCCACGACCCCATATCGGGGACACGTTATTTACCCTGTTTCGGGCCCCCGAGTTGCT
GGCCCCCAACGGCGACCTGTATAACGTGTTTGCCTGGGCCTTGGACGTCTTGGCCAAACGCCTCCGTCCC
ATGCACGTCTTTATCCTGGATTACGACCAATCGCCCGCCGGCTGCCGGGACGCCC
