>Addgene plasmid #71792 | p306-BrdU-Inc | addgene partial sequence | sequence record 136638 | pRSII-F1 5'-CGGCATCAGAGCAGATTGTAC-3'
CACCTTTTCAATTCATCATTTTTTTTTTATTCTTTTTTTTGATTTCGGTTTCCTTGAAATTTTTTTGATT
CGGTAATCTCCGAACAGAAGGAAGAACGAAGGAAGGAGCACAGACTTAGATTGGTATATATACGCATATG
TAGTGTTGAAGAAACATGAAATTGCCCAGTATTCTTAACCCAACTGCACAGAACAAAAACCTGCAGGAAA
CGAAGATAAATCATGTCGAAAGCTACATATAAGGAACGTGCTGCTACTCATCCTAGTCCTGTTGCTGCCA
AGCTATTTAATATCATGCACGAAAAGCAAACAAACTTGTGTGCTTCATTGGATGTTCGTACCACCAAGGA
ATTACTGGAGTTAGTTGAAGCATTAGGTCCCAAAATTTGTTTACTAAAAACACATGTGGATATCTTGACT
GATTTTTCCATGGAGGGCACAGTTAAGCCGCTAAAGGCATTATCCGCCAAGTACAATTTTTTACTCTTCG
AAGACAGAAAATTTGCTGACATTGGTAATACAGTCAAATTGCAGTACTCTGCGGGTGTATACAGAATAGC
AGAATGGGCAGACATTACGAATGCACACGGTGTGGTGGGCCCAGGTATTGTTAGCGGTTTGAAGCAGGCG
GCAGAAGAAGTAACAAAGGAACCTAGAGGCCTTTTGATGTTAGCAGAATTGTCATGCAAGGGCTCCCTAT
CTACTGGAGAATATACTAAGGGTACTGTTGACATTGCGAAGAGCGACAAAGATTTTGTTATCGGCTTTAT
TGCTCAAAGAGACATGGGTGGAAGAGATGAAGGTTACGATTGGTTGATTATGACACCCGGTGTGGGTTTA
GATGACAAGGGAGACGCATTGGGTCAACAGTATAGAACCGTGGATGATGTGGTCTCTACAGGATCTGACA
TTATTATTGTTGGAAGAGGACTATTTGCAAAGGGAAGGGATGCTAAGGTAGAGGGTGAACGTTACAGAAA
AGCAGGCTGGGAAGCATATTTGAGAAGATGCGGCCAGCAAAACTAAAAAACTGTATTATAAGTAAATGCA
TGTATACTAAACTCACAAATTAGAGCTTCAATTTAATTATATCAGTTATTACCCTATGCGGTGTGAA
