>Addgene plasmid #71792 | p306-BrdU-Inc | addgene partial sequence | sequence record 137598 | M13-F20 5'-TGTAAAACGACGGCCAGT-3'
CTATAGGGCGAATTGGAGCTCCACCGCGGTGGCGGCCGCCTCGAGTCA
[848 nt withheld, positions 49-896]
